>Addgene plasmid #210296 | ECFP-FRB-GiantinS | addgene full sequence | sequence record 416293 | Addgene NGS Result
GCCCACTTGGCAGTACATCAAGTGTATCATATGCCAAGTACGCCCCCTATTGACGTCAATGACGGTAAAT
GGCCCGCCTGGCATTATGCCCAGTACATGACCTTATGGGACTTTCCTACTTGGCAGTACATCTACGTATT
AGTCATCGCTATTACCATGGTGATGCGGTTTTGGCAGTACATCAATGGGCGTGGATAGCGGTTTGACTCA
CGGGGATTTCCAAGTCTCCACCCCATTGACGTCAATGGGAGTTTGTTTTGGCACCAAAATCAACGGGACT
TTCCAAAATGTCGTAACAACTCCGCCCCATTGACGCAAATGGGCGGTAGGCGTGTACGGTGGGAGGTCTA
TATAAGCAGAGCTGGTTTAGTGAACCGTCAGATCCGCTAGCGCTACCGGTCGCCACCATGGTGAGCAAGG
GCGAGGAGCTGTTCACCGGGGTGGTGCCCATCCTGGTCGAGCTGGACGGCGACGTAAACGGCCACAAGTT
CAGCGTGTCCGGCGAGGGCGAGGGCGATGCCACCTACGGCAAGCTGACCCTGAAGTTCATCTGCACCACC
GGCAAGCTGCCCGTGCCCTGGCCCACCCTCGTGACCACCCTGACCTGGGGCGTGCAGTGCTTCAGCCGCT
ACCCCGACCACATGAAGCAGCACGACTTCTTCAAGTCCGCCATGCCCGAAGGCTACGTCCAGGAGCGCAC
CATCTTCTTCAAGGACGACGGCAACTACAAGACCCGCGCCGAGGTGAAGTTCGAGGGCGACACCCTGGTG
AACCGCATCGAGCTGAAGGGCATCGACTTCAAGGAGGACGGCAACATCCTGGGGCACAAGCTGGAGTACA
ACTACATCAGCCACAACGTCTATATCACCGCCGACAAGCAGAAGAACGGCATCAAGGCCAACTTCAAGAT
CCGCCACAACATCGAGGACGGCAGCGTGCAGCTCGCCGACCACTACCAGCAGAACACCCCCATCGGCGAC
GGCCCCGTGCTGCTGCCCGACAACCACTACCTGAGCACCCAGTCCGCCCTGAGCAAAGACCCCAACGAGA
AGCGCGATCACATGGTCCTGCTGGAGTTCGTGACCGCCGCCGGGATCACTCTCGGCATGGACGAGCTGTA
CAAGGGAGCAAGTGGAATCCTCTGGCATGAGATGTGGCATGAAGGCCTGGAAGAGGCATCTCGTTTGTAC
TTTGGGGAAAGGAACGTGAAAGGCATGTTTGAGGTGCTGGAGCCCTTGCATGCTATGATGGAACGGGGCC
CCCAGACTCTGAAGGAAACATCCTTTAATCAGGCCTATGGTCGAGATTTAATGGAGGCCCAAGAGTGGTG
CAGGAAGTACATGAAATCAGGGAATGTCAAGGACCTCCTCCAAGCCTGGGACCTCTATTATCATGTGTTC
CGACGAATCTCAAAGAGTGCTGGTGGTAGTGCTGGTGGTAGTGCTGGTGGTACTGGTGGTCCTCGAGGAG
AACCGCAGCAAAGCTTTTCTGAAGCTCAGCAGCAGCTATGCAACACCAGACAGGAAGTGAATGAATTAAG
GAAGCTGCTGGAAGAAGAACGAGACCAAAGAGTGGCTGCTGAGAATGCTCTCTCTGTGGCCGAGGAGCAG
ATCAGACGGTTAGAGCACAGTGAATGGGACTCTTCCCGGACTCCTATCATTGGCTCCTGTGGCACTCAGG
AGCAGGCACTGTTAATAGATCTTACAAGCAACAGTTGTCGAAGGACCCGGAGTGGCGTTGGATGGAAGCG
AGTCCTGCGTTCACTCTGTCATTCACGGACCCGAGTGCCACTTCTAGCAGCCATCTACTTTCTAATGATT
CATGTCCTGCTCATTCTGTGTTTTACGGGCCATCTATAGGGATCCACCGGATCTAGATAACTGATCATAA
TCAGCCATACCACATTTGTAGAGGTTTTACTTGCTTTAAAAAACCTCCCACACCTCCCCCTGAACCTGAA
ACATAAAATGAATGCAATTGTTGTTGTTAACTTGTTTATTGCAGCTTATAATGGTTACAAATAAAGCAAT
AGCATCACAAATTTCACAAATAAAGCATTTTTTTCACTGCATTCTAGTTGTGGTTTGTCCAAACTCATCA
ATGTATCTTAAGGCGTAAATTGTAAGCGTTAATATTTTGTTAAAATTCGCGTTAAATTTTTGTTAAATCA
GCTCATTTTTTAACCAATAGGCCGAAATCGGCAAAATCCCTTATAAATCAAAAGAATAGACCGAGATAGG
GT
[37 nt withheld, positions 2243-2279]
AAAGAACGTGGACTCCAACGTCAAAGG
[49 nt withheld, positions 2307-2355]
T
[91 nt withheld, positions 2357-2447]
G
[124 nt withheld, positions 2449-2572]
CAGGTGGCACTTTTCGGGGAAATGTGCGCGGAACCCCTATTTGTTTATTTTTCTAAATACATTCAAATAT
GTATCCGCTCATGAGACAATAACCCTGATAAATGCTTCAATAATATTGAAAAAGGAAGAGTCCTGAGGCG
GAAAGAACCAGCTGTGGAATGTGTGTCAGTTAGGGTGTGGAAAGTCCCCAGGCTCCCCAGCAGGCAGAAG
TATGCAAAGCATGCATCTCAATTAGTCAGCAACCAGGTGTGGAAAGTCCCCAGGCTCCCCAGCAGGCAGA
AGTATGCAAAGCATGCATCTCAATTAGTCAGCAACCATAGTCCCGCCCCTAACTCCGCCCATCCCGCCCC
TAACTCCGCCCAGTTCCGCCCATTCTCCGCCCCATGGCTGACTAATTTTTTTTATTTATGCAGAGGCCGA
GGCCGCCTCGGCCTCTGAGCTATTCCAGAAGTAGTGAGGAGGCTTTTTTGGAGGCCTAGGCTTTTGCAAA
GATCGATCAAGAGACAGGATGAGGATCGTTTCGCATGATTGAACAAGATGGATTGCACGCAGGTTCTCCG
GCCGCTTGGGTGGAGAGGCTATTCGGCTATGACTGGGCACAACAGACAATCGGCTGCTCTGATGCCGCCG
TGTTCCGGCTGTCAGCGCAGGGGCGCCCGGTTCTTTTTGTCAAGACCGACCTGTCCGGTGCCCTGAATGA
ACTGCAAGACGAGGCAGCGCGGCTATCGTGGCTGGCCACGACGGGCGTTCCTTGCGCAGCTGTGCTCGAC
GTTGTCACTGAAGCGGGAAGGGACTGGCTGCTATTGGGCGAAGTGCCGGGGCAGGATCTCCTGTCATCTC
ACCTTGCTCCTGCCGAGAAAGTATCCATCATGGCTGATGCAATGCGGCGGCTGCATACGCTTGATCCGGC
TACCTGCCCATTCGACCACCAAGCGAAACATCGCATCGAGCGAGCACGTACTCGGATGGAAGCCGGTCTT
GTCGATCAGGATGATCTGGACGAAGAGCATCAGGGGCTCGCGCCAGCCGAACTGTTCGCCAGGCTCAAGG
CGAGCATGCCCGACGGCGAGGATCTCGTCGTGACCCATGGCGATGCCTGCTTGCCGAATATCATGGTGGA
AAATGGCCGCTTTTCTGGATTCATCGACTGTGGCCGGCTGGGTGTGGCGGACCGCTATCAGGACATAGCG
TTGGCTACCCGTGATATTGCTGAAGAGCTTGGCGGCGAATGGGCTGACCGCTTCCTCGTGCTTTACGGTA
TCGCCGCTCCCGATTCGCAGCGCATCGCCTTCTATCGCCTTCTTGACGAGTTCTTCTGAGCGGGACTCTG
GGGTTCGAAATGACCGACCAAGCGACGCCCAACCTGCCATCACGAGATTTCGATTCCACCGCCGCCTTCT
ATGAAAGGTTGGGCTTCGGAATCGTTTTCCGGGACGCCGGCTGGATGATCCTCCAGCGCGGGGATCTCAT
GCTGGAGTTCTTCGCCCACCCTAGGGGGAGGCTAACTGAAACACGGAAGGAGACAATACCGGAAGGAACC
CGCGCTATGACGGCAATAAAAAGACAGAATAAAACGCACGGTGTTGGGTCGTTTGTTCATAAACGCGGGG
TTCGGTCCCAGGGCTGGCACTCTGTCGATACCCCACCGAGACCCCATTGGGGCCAATACGCCCGCGTTTC
TTCCTTTTCCCCACCCCACCCCCCAAGTTCGGGTGAAGGCCCAGGGCTCGCAGCCAACGTCGGGGCGGCA
GGCCCTGCCATAGCCTCAGGTTACTCATATATACTTTAGATTGATTTAAAACTTCATTTTTAATTTAAAA
GGATCTAGGTGAAGATCCTTTTTGATAATCTCATGACCAAAATCCCTTAACGTGAGTTTTCGTTCCACTG
AGCGTCAGACCCCGTAGAAAAGATCAAAGGATCTTCTTGAGATCCTTTTTTTCTGCGCGTAATCTGCTGC
TTGCAAACAAAAAAACCACCGCTACCAGCGGTGGTTTGTTTGCCGGATCAAGAGCTACCAACTCTTTTTC
CGAAGGTAACTGGCTTCAGCAGAGCGCAGATACCAAATACTGTTCTTCTAGTGTAGCCGTAGTTAGGCCA
CCACTTCAAGAACTCTGTATCACCGCCTACATACCTCGCTCTGCTAATCCTGTTACCAGTGGCTGCTGCC
AGTGGCGATAAGTCGTGTCTTACCGGGTTGGACTCAAGACGATAGTTACCGGATAAGGCGCAGCGGTCGG
GCTGAACGGGGGGTTCGTGCACACAGCCCAGCTTGGAGCGAACGACCTACACCGAACTGAGATACCTACA
GCGTGAGCTATGAGAAAGCGCCACGCTTCCCGAAGGGAGAAAGGCGGACAGGTATCCGGTAAGCGGCAGG
GTCGGAACAGGAGAGCGCACGAGGGAGCTTCCAGGGGGAAACGCCTGGTATCTTTATAGTCCTGTCGGGT
TTCGCCACCTCTGACTTGAGCGTCGATTTTTGTGATGCTCGTCAGGGGGGCGGAGCCTATGGAAAAACGC
CAGCAACGCGGCCTTTTTACGGTTCCTGGCCTTTTGCTGGCCTTTTGCTCACATGTTCTTTCCTGCGTTA
TCCCCTGATTCTGTGGATAACCGTATTACCGCCATGCATTAGTTATTAATAGTAATCAATTACGGGGTCA
TTAGTTCATAGCCCATATATGGAGTTCCGCGTTACATAACTTACGGTAAATGGCCCGCCTGGCTGACCGC
CCAACGACCCCCGCCCATTGACGTCAATAATGACGTATGTTCCCATAGTAACGCCAATAGGGACTTTCCA
TTGACGTCAATGGGTGGAGTATTTACGGTAAACT
Features (pLannotate 1.2.2; 15 found; start..end, strand, type, name):
    160..363     +  promoter       CMV promoter: human cytomegalovirus (CMV) immediate early promoter
    408..1124    +  CDS            ECFP: ECFP is a basic (constitutively fluorescent) cyan fluorescent protein published in 1996, derived from Aequorea victoria. It has low acid sensitivity.
   1137..1415    +  CDS            FRB*: T2098L mutant of FKBP-rapamycin binding domain of human FRAP binds synthetic ligands such as AP21967
   1470..1856    +  CDS            GOLGB1 (fragment): GOGB1_HUMAN - Experimental evidence at protein level: Swiss-Prot protein existence level 1. May participate in forming intercisternal cross-bridges of the Golgi complex. From Homo sapiens (Human).
   1882..1966    +  CDS            large T antigen (fragment): large T antigen from SV40 (simian virus 40)
   1989..2110    +  polyA_signal   SV40 poly(A) signal: SV40 polyadenylation signal
   2144..2572    -  rep_origin     f1 ori (sequence partly withheld): f1 bacteriophage origin of replication; arrow indicates direction of (+) strand synthesis
   2599..2703    +  promoter       AmpR promoter: bla
   2705..3062    +  promoter       SV40 promoter: SV40 enhancer and early promoter
   3097..3891    +  CDS            NeoR/KanR: aminoglycoside phosphotransferase from Tn5; aph(3')-II (or nptII); confers resistance to neomycin, kanamycin, and G418 (Geneticin®)
   3912..4064    +  CDS            ble (fragment): BLE_KLEPN - Experimental evidence at protein level: Swiss-Prot protein existence level 1. Binding protein with a strong affinity to the bleomycin family of antibiotics. Binds to CL990; an antimitotic-antibiotic compound. From Klebsiella pneumoniae.
   4123..4170    +  polyA_signal   HSV TK poly(A) signal: herpes simplex virus thymidine kinase polyadenylation signal (Cole and Stacy, 1985)
   4261..4277    -  polyA_signal   bGH poly(A) signal (fragment): bovine growth hormone polyadenylation signal
   4499..5087    +  rep_origin     ori: high-copy-number ColE1/pMB1/pBR322/pUC origin of replication
   5262..159     +  enhancer       CMV enhancer (across the origin): human cytomegalovirus immediate early enhancer
