[The description below was written by a language model from this plasmid's Addgene catalogue record and pLannotate feature annotations shown in this document.]
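Description:
ECFP-FRB-GiantinS is a mammalian expression plasmid built on the Clontech ECFP-C1 backbone, with a sequenced length of about 5.4 kb. It replicates in E. coli from a high-copy ColE1/pUC-type origin and also carries an f1 phage origin. A single NeoR/KanR (Tn5 aminoglycoside phosphotransferase) gene serves both hosts. A bacterial bla-type promoter drives it for kanamycin selection, and the adjacent SV40 enhancer/early promoter drives it in mammalian cells for G418 selection, with an HSV TK polyadenylation signal downstream. The short ble, bGH poly(A) and SV40 large T antigen fragments in the annotation are most likely backbone remnants or partial matches rather than functional elements.

The payload is a synthetic three-part fusion expressed from the CMV immediate-early enhancer and promoter and terminated by the SV40 poly(A) signal. ECFP, a cyan fluorescent protein derived from Aequorea victoria, sits at the N terminus. It is followed by an FRB domain, the FKBP-rapamycin binding domain of human FRAP/mTOR, which the annotation identifies as the T2098L variant that can also bind synthetic rapamycin analogues. The C-terminal part is a short fragment of human GOLGB1 (giantin), which the record uses for Golgi targeting.

The fusion therefore labels the Golgi in cyan and displays FRB there as a docking site. In chemically induced dimerization experiments, adding the dimerizer recruits a co-expressed FKBP-tagged protein to the Golgi. The associated publication used this approach to direct an actin-polymerizing tool to specific intracellular structures.
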