Addgene plasmid #210296: ECFP-FRB-GiantinS
Purpose: Golgi marker and anchor for FKBP-FRB CID
Depositing lab: Takanari Inoue. Depositing organization: Johns Hopkins University and School of Medicine. Publication: ActuAtor, a Listeria-inspired molecular tool for physical manipulation of intracellular organizations through de novo actin polymerization. Nakamura H, Rho E, Lee CT, Itoh K, Deng D, Watanabe S, Razavi S, Matsubayashi HT, Zhu C, Jung E, Rangamani P, Watanabe S, Inoue T. Cell Rep. 2023 Sep 2:113089. doi: 10.1016/j.celrep.2023.113089. PubMed 37734382.
Backbone
  Vector backbone: ECFP-C1
  Backbone manufacturer: Clontech
  Backbone size w/o insert (bp): 4700
  Vector type: Mammalian Expression
  Selectable markers: Neomycin (select with G418)
Growth in bacteria
  Bacterial resistance: Kanamycin, 50 μg/mL
  Growth temperature: 37°C
  Growth strain: DH5alpha
  Copy number: High Copy
Gene/Insert
  Gene/Insert name: ECFP-FRB-GiantinS
  Species: Synthetic
  Promoter: CMV
  Tag / fusion protein: ECFP (N terminal on insert)
  Cloning method: Unknown
  Sequencing primers: 5′ CMV-F; 3′ SV40 pA-R
Terms and licenses: Academic/Nonprofit Terms; Industry Terms: Not Available to Industry
How to cite: ECFP-FRB-GiantinS was a gift from Takanari Inoue (Addgene plasmid # 210296 ; http://n2t.net/addgene:210296 ; RRID:Addgene_210296)
